>Addgene plasmid #239691 | pKG1367_pPV1-hPGK | addgene full sequence | sequence record 477086 | Addgene NGS Result
TTCGTTCCACTGAGCGTCAGACCCCGTAGAAAAGATCAAAGGATCTTCTTGAGATCCTTTTTTTCTGCGC
GTAATCTGCTGCTTGCAAACAAAAAAACCACCGCTACCAGCGGTGGTTTGTTTGCCGGATCAAGAGCTAC
CAACTCTTTTTCCGAAGGTAACTGGCTTCAGCAGAGCGCAGATACCAAATACTGTTCTTCTAGTGTAGCC
GTAGTTAGGCCACCACTTCAAGAACTCTGTAGCACCGCCTACATACCTCGCTCTGCTAATCCTGTTACCA
GTGGCTGCTGCCAGTGGCGATAAGTCGTGTCTTACCGGGTTGGACTCAAGACGATAGTTACCGGATAAGG
CGCAGCGGTCGGGCTGAACGGGGGGTTCGTGCACACAGCCCAGCTTGGAGCGAACGACCTACACCGAACT
GAGATACCTACAGCGTGAGCTATGAGAAAGCGCCACGCTTCCAGAAGGGAGAAAGGCGGACAGGTATCCG
GTAAGCGGCAGGGTCGGAACAGGAGAGCGCACGAGGGAGCTTCCAGGGGGAAACGCCTGGTATCTTTATA
GTCCTGTCGGGTTTCGCCACCTCTGACTTGAGCGTCGATTTTTGTGATGCTCGTCAGGGGGGCGGAGCCT
ATGGAAAAACGCCAGCAACGGGTCTCATACTATAAGGATCCGGGGTTGGGGTTGCGCCTTTTCCAAGGCA
GCCCTGGGTTTGCGCAGGGACGCGGCTGCTCTGGGCGTGGTTCCGGGAAACGCAGCGGCGCCGACCCTGG
ATCTCGCACATTCTTCACGTCCGTTCGCAGCGTCACCCGGATCTTCGCCGCTACCCTTGTGGGCCCCCCG
GCGACGCTTCCTGCTCCGCCCCTAAGTCGGGAAGGTTCCTTGCGGTTCGCGGCGTGCCGGACGTGACAAA
CGGAAGCCGCACGTCTCACTAGTACCCTCGCAGACGGACAGCGCCAGGGAGCAATGGCAGCGCGCCGACC
GCGATGGGCTGTGGCCAATAGCGGCTGCTCAGCAGGGCGCGCCGAGAGCAGCGGCCGGGAAGGGGCGGTG
CGGGAGGCGGGGTGTGGGGCGGTAGTGTGGGCCCTGTTCCTGCCCGCGCGGTGTTCCGCATTCTGCAAGC
CTCCGGAGCGCACGTCGGCAGTCGGCTCCCTCGTTGACCGAATCACCGACCTCTCTCCCCAGAAATGAGA
GACCTAGACGTCAGGTGGCACTTTTCGGGGAAATGTGCGCGGAACCCCTATTTGTTTATTTTTATAAATA
CATTCAAATATGTATCCGCTCATGAGACAATAACCCTGATAAATGCTTCAATAATATTGAAAAAGGAAGA
GTATGAGTATTCAACATTTCCGTGTCGCCCTTATTACCTTTTTTGCGGCATTTTGCCTTCCTGTTTTTGC
TCACCCAGAAACGCTGGTGAAAGTAAAAGATGCTGAAGATCAGTTGGGTGCACGAGTGGGTTACATCGAA
CTGGATCTCAACAGCGGTAAGATCCTTGAGAGTTTTCGCCCCGAAGAACGTTTTCCAATGATGAGCACTT
TTAAAGTTCTGCTATGTGGCGCGGTATTATCCCGTGTTGACGCCGGGCAAGAGCAACTCGGTCGCCGCAT
ACACTATTCTCAGAATGACTTGGTTGAGTACTCACCAGTCACAGAAAAGCATCTTACGGATGGCATGACA
GTAAGAGAATTATGCAGTGCTGCCATAACCATGAGTGATAACACTGCGGCCAACTTACTTCTGACAACGA
TCGGAGGACCGAAGGAGCTAACCGCTTTTTTGCACAACATGGGGGATCATGTAACTCGCCTTGATCGTTG
GGAACCGGAGCTGAATGAAGCCATACCAAACGACGAGCGTGACACCACGATGCCTGTAGCAATGGCAACA
ACGTTGCGCAAACTATTAACTGGCGAACTACTTACTCTAGCTTCCCGGCAACAATTAATAGACTGGATGG
AGGCGGATAAAGTTGCAGGACCACTTCTGCGCTCGGCCCTTCCGGCTGGCTGGTTTATTGCTGATAAATC
TGGAGCCGGTGAGCGTGGGTATCGCGGTATCATTGCAGCACTGGGGCCAGATGGTAAGCCCTCCCGTATC
GTAGTTATCTACACGACGGGGAGTCAGGCAACTATGGATGAACGAAATAGACAGATCGCTGAGATAGGTG
CCTCACTGATTAAGCATTGGTAACTGTCAGACCAAGTTTACTCATATATACTTTAGATTGATTTAAAACT
TCATTTTTAATTTAAAAGGATCTAGGTGAAGATCCTTTTTGATAATCTCATGACCAAAATCCCTTAACGT
GAGTT
Features (pLannotate 1.2.2; 4 found; start..end, strand, type, name):
     49..637     +  rep_origin     ori: high-copy-number ColE1/pMB1/pBR322/pUC origin of replication
    672..1182    +  promoter       hPGK promoter: human phosphoglycerate kinase 1 promoter
   1261..1332    +  promoter       AmpR promoter: bla
   1333..2193    +  CDS            AmpR: β-lactamase; bla; confers resistance to ampicillin, carbenicillin, and related antibiotics
