[The description below was written by a language model from this plasmid's Addgene catalogue record and pLannotate feature annotations shown in this document.]
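Description:
pKG1367_pPV1-hPGK is a small (about 2.3 kb) synthetic-biology part plasmid built on the pPV1 backbone, designed to donate the human phosphoglycerate kinase 1 (hPGK) promoter into BsaI-based Golden Gate assemblies. The plasmid is minimal. The annotated features consist only of a high-copy ColE1/pUC-type origin of replication for propagation in E. coli, the roughly 0.5 kb hPGK promoter, and a β-lactamase (AmpR) gene driven by its native bla promoter for ampicillin selection. No coding sequence, reporter, polyadenylation signal or mammalian selection marker is annotated, consistent with its role as a cloning intermediate and not as a functional expression vector.

The hPGK promoter is a constitutive, moderate-strength promoter from a human housekeeping gene, widely used to drive transgene expression in mammalian cells. In this version the internal BsaI recognition sites have been removed. This matters because BsaI is a type IIS enzyme that cuts outside its recognition site, and any internal sites would fragment the part during a Golden Gate reaction. Domesticating the sequence allows the promoter to be released intact and ligated in a defined order with other parts. The flanking BsaI sites and their overhangs are not annotated in the feature table, so the promoter's exact position in the assembly scheme is not stated in the record. The insert was placed in the backbone by Gibson cloning, and part of the plasmid derives from an earlier deposited plasmid. The associated work concerns transcriptional and translational regulation of transgenes, which suggests the part is used to build and compare modular mammalian expression cassettes that differ in their promoter.
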