Addgene plasmid #239691: pKG1367_pPV1-hPGK
Purpose: BsaI Golden Gate assembly plasmid encoding the hPGK promoter
Depositing lab: Kate Galloway. Depositing organization: Massachusetts Institute of Technology. Publication: High-resolution profiling reveals coupled transcriptional and translational regulation of transgenes. Peterman EL, Ploessl DS, Love KS, Sanabria V, Daniels RF, Johnstone CP, Godavarti DR, Kabaria SR, Oakes CG, Pai AA, Galloway KE. Nucleic Acids Research, Volume 53, Issue 11, 24 June 2025, gkaf528 10.1093/nar/gkaf528 PubMed 39651241.
Backbone
  Vector backbone: pPV1
  Vector type: Synthetic Biology
Growth in bacteria
  Bacterial resistance: Ampicillin, 100 μg/mL
  Growth temperature: 30°C
  Growth strain: NEB Stable
  Copy number: High Copy
Gene/Insert
  Gene/Insert name: hPGK promoter
  Species: H. sapiens (human)
  Mutation: Removal of BsaI cut sites
  Cloning method: Gibson Cloning
Resource information
  A portion of this plasmid was derived from a plasmid made by: Addgene #41393
Terms and licenses: Academic/Nonprofit Terms; Industry Terms: Not Available to Industry
Depositor comments: Please visit https://doi.org/10.1101/2024.11.26.625483 for bioRxiv preprint.
How to cite: pKG1367_pPV1-hPGK was a gift from Kate Galloway (Addgene plasmid # 239691 ; http://n2t.net/addgene:239691 ; RRID:Addgene_239691)
